Addgene plasmid #165455: Sticky-177a-8X
Purpose: (Empty Backbone) DNA fragment production for nucleosome preparation
Depositing lab: Curt Davey. Depositing organization: Nanyang Technological University (NTU). Publication: Engineering nucleosomes for generating diverse chromatin assemblies. Adhireksan Z, Sharma D, Lee PL, Bao Q, Padavattan S, Shum WK, Davey GE, Davey CA. Nucleic Acids Res. 2021 Feb 15. pii: 6137298. doi: 10.1093/nar/gkab070. PubMed 33590100.
Backbone
  Vector backbone: pUC19
  Backbone manufacturer: Genscript
  Backbone size (bp): 2710
  Modifications to backbone: cloned into the BamHI and HindIII sites of the pUC19 vector
  Vector type: Bacterial vector for DNA production
Growth in bacteria
  Bacterial resistance: Ampicillin, 100 μg/mL
  Growth temperature: 37°C
  Growth strain: DH5alpha
  Copy number: High Copy
Gene/Insert
  Cloning method: Restriction Enzyme
  Sequencing primers: 5′ M13 fwd; 3′ M13 rev
Terms and licenses: Academic/Nonprofit Terms; Industry Terms: Not Available to Industry
Depositor comments: Please cite the following article in any publications where this construct is utilized: doi: 10.1093/nar/gkab070 Z. Adhireksan, D. Sharma, P.L. Lee, Q. Bao, S. Padavattan, W.K. Shum, G.E. Davey & C.A. Davey. (2021). Engineering Nucleosomes for Generating Diverse Chromatin Assemblies. Nucleic Acids Res.
How to cite: Sticky-177a-8X was a gift from Curt Davey (Addgene plasmid # 165455 ; http://n2t.net/addgene:165455 ; RRID:Addgene_165455)
