[The description below was written by a language model from this plasmid's Addgene catalogue record and pLannotate feature annotations shown in this document.]
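Description:
Sticky-177a-8X is a pUC19-based bacterial plasmid built for bulk production of a defined DNA fragment used in nucleosome preparation. It is not an expression construct. It carries the high-copy ColE1/pUC origin of replication and an AmpR (β-lactamase) cassette with its own promoter, so it is maintained at high copy number in E. coli under ampicillin selection. The catalogue lists it as an empty backbone, although the record also states that material was cloned between the BamHI and HindIII sites of the pUC19 polylinker.

The sequenced record is 4,250 nt, compared with a stated backbone size of 2,710 bp, which implies roughly 1.5 kb of added DNA. This matches a large unannotated stretch in the feature table, lying between the lac operator and the remaining fragment of the multiple cloning site. On either side of that gap are the usual pUC elements: the CAP binding site, lac promoter and operator upstream, and a lacZα fragment downstream. M13 forward and reverse primer sites are listed for sequencing across the region. The record does not describe the composition of this insert. The name suggests eight tandem copies of a 177 bp fragment with cohesive ("sticky") ends, and the size difference is broadly compatible with that reading, but this is an inference rather than a recorded fact. The short lacI, bom and rop hits are annotated only as fragments and are probably residual backbone sequence.

The plasmid is intended to be amplified in bacteria so that the DNA fragment can be recovered for reconstituting nucleosomes. The associated publication concerns engineering nucleosomes to generate diverse chromatin assemblies.
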