Features (pLannotate 1.2.2; 11 found; start..end, strand, type, name):
      1..589     +  rep_origin     ori: high-copy-number ColE1/pMB1/pBR322/pUC origin of replication
    772..864     +  CDS            lacI (fragment): lac repressor; lacI; The lac repressor binds to the lac operator to inhibit transcription in E. coli. This inhibition can be relieved by adding lactose or isopropyl-β-D-thiogalactopyranoside (IPTG).
    877..898     +  protein_bind   CAP binding site: CAP binding activates transcription in the presence of cAMP. E. coli catabolite activator protein
    913..943     +  promoter       lac promoter: promoter for the E. coli lac operon
    951..967     +  protein_bind   lac operator: The lac repressor binds to the lac operator to inhibit transcription in E. coli. This inhibition can be relieved by adding lactose or isopropyl-β-D-thiogalactopyranoside (IPTG). lac repressor encoded by lacI
   2597..2624    -  misc_feature   MCS (fragment): pUC18/19 multiple cloning site
   2621..2778    +  CDS            lacZα (fragment): LacZα fragment of β-galactosidase; lacZ fragment
   2784..2883    -  misc_feature   bom (fragment): basis of mobility region from pBR322
   2985..3020    -  CDS            rop (fragment): Rop protein, which maintains plasmids at low copy number; rop
   3115..3219    +  promoter       AmpR promoter: bla
   3220..4080    +  CDS            AmpR: β-lactamase; bla; confers resistance to ampicillin, carbenicillin, and related antibiotics
>Addgene plasmid #165455 | Sticky-177a-8X | addgene full sequence | sequence record 331144 | Addgene NGS Result
TTGAGATCCTTTTTTTCTGCGCGTAATCTGCTGCTTGCAAACAAAAAAACCACCGCTACCAGCGGTGGTT
TGTTTGCCGGATCAAGAGCTACCAACTCTTTTTCCGAAGGTAACTGGCTTCAGCAGAGCGCAGATACCAA
ATACTGTTCTTCTAGTGTAGCCGTAGTTAGGCCACCACTTCAAGAACTCTGTAGCACCGCCTACATACCT
CGCTCTGCTAATCCTGTTACCAGTGGCTGCTGCCAGTGGCGATAAGTCGTGTCTTACCGGGTTGGACTCA
AGACGATAGTTACCGGATAAGGCGCAGCGGTCGGGCTGAACGGGGGGTTCGTGCACACAGCCCAGCTTGG
AGCGAACGACCTACACCGAACTGAGATACCTACAGCGTGAGCTATGAGAAAGCGCCACGCTTCCCGAAGG
GAGAAAGGCGGACAGGTATCCGGTAAGCGGCAGGGTCGGAACAGGAGAGCGCACGAGGGAGCTTCCAGGG
GGAAACGCCTGGTATCTTTATAGTCCTGTCGGGTTTCGCCACCTCTGACTTGAGCGTCGATTTTTGTGAT
GCTCGTCAGGGGGGCGGAGCCTATGGAAAAACGCCAGCAACGCGGCCTTTTTACGGTTCCTGGCCTTTTG
CTGGCCTTTTGCTCACATGTTCTTTCCTGCGTTATCCCCTGATTCTGTGGATAACCGTATTACCGCCTTT
GAGTGAGCTGATACCGCTCGCCGCAGCCGAACGACCGAGCGCAGCGAGTCAGTGAGCGAGGAAGCGGAAG
AGCGCCCAATACGCAAACCGCCTCTCCCCGCGCGTTGGCCGATTCATTAATGCAGCTGGCACGACAGGTT
TCCCGACTGGAAAGCGGGCAGTGAGCGCAACGCAATTAATGTGAGTTAGCTCACTCATTAGGCACCCCAG
GCTTTACACTTTATGCTTCCGGCTCGTATGTTGTGTGGAATTGTGAGCGGATAACAATTTCACACAGGAA
ACAGCTATGACCATGATTACGCCAAGCTTCTGCAGATCTGAATCCGTACGTGCGTTTAAGCGGTGCTAGA
GCTGTCTACGACCAATTGAGCGGCCTCGGCACCGGGATTGTGAAAAAAAAAAGCAGTCTGCAGGATCTGA
TTCCGTACGTGCGTTTAAGCGGTGCTAGAGCTGTCTACGACCAATTGAGCGGCCTCGGCACCGGGATTGT
GAAAAAAAAAAGCAGTCTGCAGGATCTGAATCCGTACGTGCGTTTAAGCGGTGCTAGAGCTGTCTACGAC
CAATTGAGCGGCCTCGGCACCGGGATTGTGAAAAAAAAAAGCAGTCTGCAGGATCTGATTCCGTACGTGC
GTTTAAGCGGTGCTAGAGCTGTCTACGACCAATTGAGCGGCCTCGGCACCGGGATTGTGAAAAAAAAAAG
CAGTCTGCAGGATCTGAATCCGTACGTGCGTTTAAGCGGTGCTAGAGCTGTCTACGACCAATTGAGCGGC
CTCGGCACCGGGATTGTGAAAAAAAAAAGCAGTCTGCAGGATCTGATTCCGTACGTGCGTTTAAGCGGTG
CTAGAGCTGTCTACGACCAATTGAGCGGCCTCGGCACCGGGATTGTGAAAAAAAAAAGCAGTCTGCAGGA
TCTGAATCCGTACGTGCGTTTAAGCGGTGCTAGAGCTGTCTACGACCAATTGAGCGGCCTCGGCACCGGG
ATTGTGAAAAAAAAAAGCAGTCTGCAGGATCTGATTCCGTACGTGCGTTTAAGCGGTGCTAGAGCTGTCT
ACGACCAATTGAGCGGCCTCGGCACCGGGATTGTGAAAAAAAAAAGCAGTCTGCAGGATCTGAATCCGTA
CGTGCGTTTAAGCGGTGCTAGAGCTGTCTACGACCAATTGAGCGGCCTCGGCACCGGGATTGTGAAAAAA
AAAAGCAGTCTGCAGGATCTGATTCCGTACGTGCGTTTAAGCGGTGCTAGAGCTGTCTACGACCAATTGA
GCGGCCTCGGCACCGGGATTGTGAAAAAAAAAAGCAGTCTGCAGGATCTGAATCCGTACGTGCGTTTAAG
CGGTGCTAGAGCTGTCTACGACCAATTGAGCGGCCTCGGCACCGGGATTGTGAAAAAAAAAAGCAGTCTG
CAGGATCTGATTCCGTACGTGCGTTTAAGCGGTGCTAGAGCTGTCTACGACCAATTGAGCGGCCTCGGCA
CCGGGATTGTGAAAAAAAAAAGCAGTCTGCAGGATCTGAATCCGTACGTGCGTTTAAGCGGTGCTAGAGC
TGTCTACGACCAATTGAGCGGCCTCGGCACCGGGATTGTGAAAAAAAAAAGCAGTCTGCAGGATCTGATT
CCGTACGTGCGTTTAAGCGGTGCTAGAGCTGTCTACGACCAATTGAGCGGCCTCGGCACCGGGATTGTGA
AAAAAAAAAGCAGTCTGCAGGATCTGAATCCGTACGTGCGTTTAAGCGGTGCTAGAGCTGTCTACGACCA
ATTGAGCGGCCTCGGCACCGGGATTGTGAAAAAAAAAAGCAGTCTGCAGGATCTGATTCCGTACGTGCGT
TTAAGCGGTGCTAGAGCTGTCTACGACCAATTGAGCGGCCTCGGCACCGGGATTGTGAAAAAAAAAAGCA
GTCTGCAGGATCCCCGGGTACCGAGCTCGAATTCACTGGCCGTCGTTTTACAACGTCGTGACTGGGAAAA
CCCTGGCGTTACCCAACTTAATCGCCTTGCAGCACATCCCCCTTTCGCCAGCTGGCGTAATAGCGAAGAG
GCCCGCACCGATCGCCCTTCCCAACAGTTGCGCAGCCTGAATGGCGAATGGCGCCTGATGCGGTATTTTC
TCCTTACGCATCTGTGCGGTATTTCACACCGCATATGGTGCACTCTCAGTACAATCTGCTCTGATGCCGC
ATAGTTAAGCCAGCCCCGACACCCGCCAACACCCGCTGACGCGCCCTGACGGGCTTGTCTGCTCCCGGCA
TCCGCTTACAGACAAGCTGTGACCGTCTCCGGGAGCTGCATGTGTCAGAGGTTTTCACCGTCATCACCGA
AACGCGCGAGACGAAAGGGCCTCGTGATACGCCTATTTTTATAGGTTAATGTCATGATAATAATGGTTTC
TTAGACGTCAGGTGGCACTTTTCGGGGAAATGTGCGCGGAACCCCTATTTGTTTATTTTTCTAAATACAT
TCAAATATGTATCCGCTCATGAGACAATAACCCTGATAAATGCTTCAATAATATTGAAAAAGGAAGAGTA
TGAGTATTCAACATTTCCGTGTCGCCCTTATTCCCTTTTTTGCGGCATTTTGCCTTCCTGTTTTTGCTCA
CCCAGAAACGCTGGTGAAAGTAAAAGATGCTGAAGATCAGTTGGGTGCACGAGTGGGTTACATCGAACTG
GATCTCAACAGCGGTAAGATCCTTGAGAGTTTTCGCCCCGAAGAACGTTTTCCAATGATGAGCACTTTTA
AAGTTCTGCTATGTGGCGCGGTATTATCCCGTATTGACGCCGGGCAAGAGCAACTCGGTCGCCGCATACA
CTATTCTCAGAATGACTTGGTTGAGTACTCACCAGTCACAGAAAAGCATCTTACGGATGGCATGACAGTA
AGAGAATTATGCAGTGCTGCCATAACCATGAGTGATAACACTGCGGCCAACTTACTTCTGACAACGATCG
GAGGACCGAAGGAGCTAACCGCTTTTTTGCACAACATGGGGGATCATGTAACTCGCCTTGATCGTTGGGA
ACCGGAGCTGAATGAAGCCATACCAAACGACGAGCGTGACACCACGATGCCTGTAGCAATGGCAACAACG
TTGCGCAAACTATTAACTGGCGAACTACTTACTCTAGCTTCCCGGCAACAATTAATAGACTGGATGGAGG
CGGATAAAGTTGCAGGACCACTTCTGCGCTCGGCCCTTCCGGCTGGCTGGTTTATTGCTGATAAATCTGG
AGCCGGTGAGCGTGGGTCTCGCGGTATCATTGCAGCACTGGGGCCAGATGGTAAGCCCTCCCGTATCGTA
GTTATCTACACGACGGGGAGTCAGGCAACTATGGATGAACGAAATAGACAGATCGCTGAGATAGGTGCCT
CACTGATTAAGCATTGGTAACTGTCAGACCAAGTTTACTCATATATACTTTAGATTGATTTAAAACTTCA
TTTTTAATTTAAAAGGATCTAGGTGAAGATCCTTTTTGATAATCTCATGACCAAAATCCCTTAACGTGAG
TTTTCGTTCCACTGAGCGTCAGACCCCGTAGAAAAGATCAAAGGATCTTC
