>Addgene plasmid #165455 | Sticky-177a-8X | depositor partial sequence | sequence record 322841 | 177 is cloned into the BamHI & HindIII sites of pUC19 vector as 8 repeats (each containing 2 inveverted half sites)
GGATCCTGCAGACTGCTTTTTTTTTTCACAATCCCGGTGCCGAGGCCGCTCAATTGGTCGTAGACAGCTC
TAGCACCGCTTAAACGCACGTACGGAATCAGATCCTGCAGACTGCTTTTTTTTTTCACAATCCCGGTGCC
GAGGCCGCTCAATTGGTCGTAGACAGCTCTAGCACCGCTTAAACGCACGTACGGATTCAGATCCTGCAGA
CTGCTTTTTTTTTTCACAATCCCGGTGCCGAGGCCGCTCAATTGGTCGTAGACAGCTCTAGCACCGCTTA
AACGCACGTACGGAATCAGATCCTGCAGACTGCTTTTTTTTTTCACAATCCCGGTGCCGAGGCCGCTCAA
TTGGTCGTAGACAGCTCTAGCACCGCTTAAACGCACGTACGGATTCAGATCCTGCAGACTGCTTTTTTTT
TTCACAATCCCGGTGCCGAGGCCGCTCAATTGGTCGTAGACAGCTCTAGCACCGCTTAAACGCACGTACG
GAATCAGATCCTGCAGACTGCTTTTTTTTTTCACAATCCCGGTGCCGAGGCCGCTCAATTGGTCGTAGAC
AGCTCTAGCACCGCTTAAACGCACGTACGGATTCAGATCCTGCAGACTGCTTTTTTTTTTCACAATCCCG
GTGCCGAGGCCGCTCAATTGGTCGTAGACAGCTCTAGCACCGCTTAAACGCACGTACGGAATCAGATCCT
GCAGACTGCTTTTTTTTTTCACAATCCCGGTGCCGAGGCCGCTCAATTGGTCGTAGACAGCTCTAGCACC
GCTTAAACGCACGTACGGATTCAGATCCTGCAGACTGCTTTTTTTTTTCACAATCCCGGTGCCGAGGCCG
CTCAATTGGTCGTAGACAGCTCTAGCACCGCTTAAACGCACGTACGGAATCAGATCCTGCAGACTGCTTT
TTTTTTTCACAATCCCGGTGCCGAGGCCGCTCAATTGGTCGTAGACAGCTCTAGCACCGCTTAAACGCAC
GTACGGATTCAGATCCTGCAGACTGCTTTTTTTTTTCACAATCCCGGTGCCGAGGCCGCTCAATTGGTCG
TAGACAGCTCTAGCACCGCTTAAACGCACGTACGGAATCAGATCCTGCAGACTGCTTTTTTTTTTCACAA
TCCCGGTGCCGAGGCCGCTCAATTGGTCGTAGACAGCTCTAGCACCGCTTAAACGCACGTACGGATTCAG
ATCCTGCAGACTGCTTTTTTTTTTCACAATCCCGGTGCCGAGGCCGCTCAATTGGTCGTAGACAGCTCTA
GCACCGCTTAAACGCACGTACGGAATCAGATCCTGCAGACTGCTTTTTTTTTTCACAATCCCGGTGCCGA
GGCCGCTCAATTGGTCGTAGACAGCTCTAGCACCGCTTAAACGCACGTACGGATTCAGATCCTGCAGACT
GCTTTTTTTTTTCACAATCCCGGTGCCGAGGCCGCTCAATTGGTCGTAGACAGCTCTAGCACCGCTTAAA
CGCACGTACGGAATCAGATCCTGCAGACTGCTTTTTTTTTTCACAATCCCGGTGCCGAGGCCGCTCAATT
GGTCGTAGACAGCTCTAGCACCGCTTAAACGCACGTACGGATTCAGATCTGCAGAAGCTT
